Addgene plasmid #130766: pMSCVbsd-PPARD-H413W-T427I
Purpose: Vector encoding PPARD cDNA for retroviral transduction
Depositing lab: Till Adhikary. Depositing organization: Philipps-Universitaet Marburg. Publication: PPARbeta/delta recruits NCOR and regulates transcription reinitiation of ANGPTL4. Legrand N, Bretscher CL, Zielke S, Wilke B, Daude M, Fritz B, Diederich WE, Adhikary T. Nucleic Acids Res. 2019 Oct 10;47(18):9573-9591. doi: 10.1093/nar/gkz685. PubMed 31428774.
Backbone
  Vector backbone: pMSCVbsd
  Vector type: Retroviral
  Selectable markers: Blasticidin
Growth in bacteria
  Bacterial resistance: Ampicillin, 100 μg/mL
  Growth temperature: 37°C
  Growth strain: NEB Stable
  Copy number: High Copy
Gene/Insert
  Gene/Insert name: PPARD H413W-T427I
  Species: H. sapiens (human)
  Mutation: H413W-T427I
  Entrez Gene: PPARD (a.k.a. FAAR, NR1C2, NUC1, NUCI, NUCII, PPARB)
  Cloning method: Restriction Enzyme; 5′ cloning site BglII (destroyed during cloning); 3′ cloning site XhoI (not destroyed)
  Sequencing primers: 5′ pMSCVseqfw (CCCTTGAACCTCCTCGTTCGACC); 3′ pMSCVseqrv (GAGACGTGCTACTTCCATTTGTC)
Terms and licenses: Academic/Nonprofit Terms; Industry Terms: Not Available to Industry
Depositor comments: Generated by PCR mutagenesis. Please visit https://www.biorxiv.org/content/10.1101/525576v2 for BioRxiv preprint.
How to cite: pMSCVbsd-PPARD-H413W-T427I was a gift from Till Adhikary (Addgene plasmid # 130766 ; http://n2t.net/addgene:130766 ; RRID:Addgene_130766)
