[The description below was written by a language model from this plasmid's Addgene catalogue record and pLannotate feature annotations shown in this document.]
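Description:
pMSCVbsd-PPARD-H413W-T427I is a 7.3 kb gammaretroviral transfer vector built on the pMSCVbsd backbone, designed to deliver a mutant human PPARD cDNA into mammalian cells by retroviral transduction. In bacteria it is maintained as a high-copy plasmid through a ColE1/pUC-type origin and selected with ampicillin via the β-lactamase gene. The remaining bacterial annotations (pieces of lacI, lacZα, rop, bom and the tetracycline resistance gene, plus a lac promoter/operator) are non-functional remnants of earlier cloning vectors.

The viral portion begins with the murine embryonic stem cell virus 5' LTR, followed by the Ψ packaging signal and a truncated, start-codon-less gag segment that extends the packaging region without encoding viral protein. The PPARD open reading frame sits directly downstream with no dedicated promoter annotated in front of it, so it is presumably expressed from the LTR-driven genomic transcript. It encodes peroxisome proliferator-activated receptor β/δ, a ligand-activated nuclear receptor transcription factor, carrying the substitutions H413W and T427I that were introduced by PCR mutagenesis. The record does not state the functional consequence of these changes. The insert was cloned between BglII (destroyed) and XhoI sites. An internal mouse PGK promoter then drives blasticidin S deaminase, allowing blasticidin selection of transduced cells. The 3' LTR closes the provirus; the annotation tool matches it only as fragments of a self-inactivating MMLV LTR, which may reflect partial sequence similarity rather than a true ΔU3 design. Because gag is truncated and pol and a functional env are absent, virus production requires packaging functions supplied in trans. The associated work concerns PPARβ/δ-dependent transcriptional regulation, where such point mutants are compared in stably transduced cells.
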