Features (pLannotate 1.2.2; 20 found; start..end, strand, type, name):
      1..517     +  LTR            5' LTR: 5' long terminal repeat from murine embryonic stem cell virus
    581..922     +  misc_feature   MESV Ψ: packaging signal of murine embryonic stem cell virus
    989..1405    +  CDS            gag (truncated): truncated Moloney murine leukemia virus (MMLV) gag gene lacking the start codon
   1482..2804    +  CDS            PPARD: PPARD_HUMAN - Also known as NR1C2, PPARB. Experimental evidence at protein level: Swiss-Prot protein existence level 1. Ligand-activated transcription factor. Receptor that binds peroxisome proliferators such as hypolipidemic drugs and fatty acids. Has a preference for poly-unsaturated fatty acids, such as gamma- linoleic acid and eicosapentanoic acid. Once activated by a ligand, the receptor binds to promoter elements of target genes. Regulates the peroxisomal beta-oxidation pathway of fatty acids. Functions as transcription activator for the acyl-CoA oxidase gene. Decreases expression of NPC
   2955..3454    +  promoter       PGK promoter: mouse phosphoglycerate kinase 1 promoter
   3475..3873    +  CDS            BSD: blasticidin S deaminase; Aspergillus terreus BSD; confers resistance to blasticidin
   3918..3952    +  LTR            3' LTR (ΔU3) (fragment): self-inactivating 3' long terminal repeat (LTR) from Moloney murine leukemia virus
   3949..4243    +  LTR            3' LTR (ΔU3) (fragment): self-inactivating 3' long terminal repeat (LTR) from Moloney murine leukemia virus
   4405..4421    -  protein_bind   lac operator: The lac repressor binds to the lac operator to inhibit transcription in E. coli. This inhibition can be relieved by adding lactose or isopropyl-β-D-thiogalactopyranoside (IPTG). lac repressor encoded by lacI
   4429..4459    -  promoter       lac promoter: promoter for the E. coli lac operon
   4474..4495    -  protein_bind   CAP binding site: CAP binding activates transcription in the presence of cAMP. E. coli catabolite activator protein
   4508..4600    -  CDS            lacI (fragment): lac repressor; lacI; The lac repressor binds to the lac operator to inhibit transcription in E. coli. This inhibition can be relieved by adding lactose or isopropyl-β-D-thiogalactopyranoside (IPTG).
   4783..5371    -  rep_origin     ori: high-copy-number ColE1/pMB1/pBR322/pUC origin of replication
   5542..6402    -  CDS            AmpR: β-lactamase; bla; confers resistance to ampicillin, carbenicillin, and related antibiotics
   6403..6507    -  promoter       AmpR promoter: bla
   6602..6637    +  CDS            rop (fragment): Rop protein, which maintains plasmids at low copy number; rop
   6739..6838    +  misc_feature   bom (fragment): basis of mobility region from pBR322
   6844..6993    -  CDS            lacZα (fragment): LacZα fragment of β-galactosidase; lacZ fragment
   6993..7194    -  CDS            TcR (fragment): tetracycline efflux protein; tet; confers resistance to tetracycline
   7195..7293    +  CDS            env (fragment): murine leukemia virus gPr80 envelope polyprotein precursor; env; proteolytically cleaved into gp70SU and p15TM subunits
>Addgene plasmid #130766 | pMSCVbsd-PPARD-H413W-T427I | addgene full sequence | sequence record 255583 | Addgene NGS Result
AATGAAAGACCCCACCTGTAGGTTTGGCAAGCTAGCTTAAGTAACGCCATTTTGCAAGGCATGGAAAATA
CATAACTGAGAATAGAGAAGTTCAGATCAAGGTTAGGAACAGAGAGACAGCAGAATATGGGCCAAACAGG
ATATCTGTGGTAAGCAGTTCCTGCCCCGGCTCAGGGCCAAGAACAGATGGTCCCCAGATGCGGTCCCGCC
CTCAGCAGTTTCTAGAGAACCATCAGATGTTTCCAGGGTGCCCCAAGGACCTGAAATGACCCTGTGCCTT
ATTTGAACTAACCAATCAGTTCGCTTCTCGCTTCTGTTCGCGCGCTTCTGCTCCCCGAGCTCAATAAAAG
AGCCCACAACCCCTCACTCGGCGCGCCAGTCCTCCGATAGACTGCGTCGCCCGGGTACCCGTATTCCCAA
TAAAGCCTCTTGCTGTTTGCATCCGAATCGTGGACTCGCTGATCCTTGGGAGGGTCTCCTCAGATTGATT
GACTGCCCACCTCGGGGGTCTTTCATTTGGAGGTTCCACCGAGATTTGGAGACCCCTGCCCAGGGACCAC
CGACCCCCCCGCCGGGAGGTAAGCTGGCCAGCGGTCGTTTCGTGTCTGTCTCTGTCTTTGTGCGTGTTTG
TGCCGGCATCTAATGTTTGCGCCTGCGTCTGTACTAGTTAGCTAACTAGCTCTGTATCTGGCGGACCCGT
GGTGGAACTGACGAGTTCTGAACACCCGGCCGCAACCCTGGGAGACGTCCCAGGGACTTTGGGGGCCGTT
TTTGTGGCCCGACCTGAGGAAGGGAGTCGATGTGGAATCCGACCCCGTCAGGATATGTGGTTCTGGTAGG
AGACGAGAACCTAAAACAGTTCCCGCCTCCGTCTGAATTTTTGCTTTCGGTTTGGAACCGAAGCCGCGCG
TCTTGTCTGCTGCAGCGCTGCAGCATCGTTCTGTGTTGTCTCTGTCTGACTGTGTTTCTGTATTTGTCTG
AAAATTAGGGCCAGACTGTTACCACTCCCTTAAGTTTGACCTTAGGTCACTGGAAAGATGTCGAGCGGAT
CGCTCACAACCAGTCGGTAGATGTCAAGAAGAGACGTTGGGTTACCTTCTGCTCTGCAGAATGGCCAACC
TTTAACGTCGGATGGCCGCGAGACGGCACCTTTAACCGAGACCTCATCACCCAGGTTAAGATCAAGGTCT
TTTCACCTGGCCCGCATGGACACCCAGACCAGGTCCCCTACATCGTGACCTGGGAAGCCTTGGCTTTTGA
CCCCCCTCCCTGGGTCAAGCCCTTTGTACACCCTAAGCCTCCGCCTCCTCTTCCTCCATCCGCCCCGTCT
CTCCCCCTTGAACCTCCTCGTTCGACCCCGCCTCGATCCTCCCTTTATCCAGCCCTCACTCCTTCTCTAG
GCGCCGGAATTAGATCCACTAGTAACGGCCGCCAGTGTGCTGGAATTCGCCCTTAGGTGTGGCGCCGAGG
GGAGATCAGCCATGGAGCAGCCACAGGAGGAAGCCCCTGAGGTCCGGGAAGAGGAGGAGAAAGAGGAAGT
GGCAGAGGCAGAAGGAGCCCCAGAGCTCAATGGGGGACCACAGCATGCACTTCCTTCCAGCAGCTACACA
GACCTCTCCCGGAGCTCCTCGCCACCCTCACTGCTGGACCAACTGCAGATGGGCTGTGACGGGGCCTCAT
GCGGCAGCCTCAACATGGAGTGCCGGGTGTGCGGGGACAAGGCATCGGGCTTCCACTACGGTGTTCATGC
ATGTGAGGGGTGCAAGGGCTTCTTCCGTCGTACGATCCGCATGAAGCTGGAGTACGAGAAGTGTGAGCGC
AGCTGCAAGATTCAGAAGAAGAACCGCAACAAGTGCCAGTACTGCCGCTTCCAGAAGTGCCTGGCACTGG
GCATGTCACACAACGCTATCCGTTTTGGTCGGATGCCGGAGGCTGAGAAGAGGAAGCTGGTGGCAGGGCT
GACTGCAAACGAGGGGAGCCAGTACAACCCACAGGTGGCCGACCTGAAGGCCTTCTCCAAGCACATCTAC
AATGCCTACCTGAAAAACTTCAACATGACCAAAAAGAAGGCCCGCAGCATCCTCACCGGCAAAGCCAGCC
ACACGGCGCCCTTTGTGATCCACGACATCGAGACATTGTGGCAGGCAGAGAAGGGGCTGGTGTGGAAGCA
GTTGGTGAATGGCCTGCCTCCCTACAAGGAGATCAGCGTGCACGTCTTCTACCGCTGCCAGTGCACCACA
GTGGAGACCGTGCGGGAGCTCACTGAGTTCGCCAAGAGCATCCCCAGCTTCAGCAGCCTCTTCCTCAACG
ACCAGGTTACCCTTCTCAAGTATGGCGTGCACGAGGCCATCTTCGCCATGCTGGCCTCTATCGTCAACAA
GGACGGGCTGCTGGTAGCCAACGGCAGTGGCTTTGTCACCCGTGAGTTCCTGCGCAGCCTCCGCAAACCC
TTCAGTGATATCATTGAGCCTAAGTTTGAATTTGCTGTCAAGTTCAACGCCCTGGAACTTGATGACAGTG
ACCTGGCCCTATTCATTGCGGCCATCATTCTGTGTGGAGACCGGCCAGGCCTCATGAACGTTCCACGGGT
GGAGGCTATCCAGGACACCATCCTGCGTGCCCTCGAATTCCACCTGCAGGCCAACCACCCTGATGCCCAG
TACCTCTTCCCCAAGCTGCTGCAGAAGATGGCTGACCTGCGGCAACTGGTCACCGAGTGGGCCCAGATGA
TGCAGCGGATCAAGAAGACCGAAACCGAGATCTCGCTGCACCCTCTGCTCCAGGAGATCTACAAGGACAT
GTACTAACGGCGGCACCCAGGCCTCCCTGCAGACTCCAATGGGGCCAGCACTGGAGGGGCCCACCCACAT
GACTTTTCCATTGACCAGCTCTCAAGGGCGAATTCTGCAGATATCCATCACACTGGCGGCCGCTCGAGGT
TAACGAATTCTACCGGGTAGGGGAGGCGCTTTTCCCAAGGCAGTCTGGAGCATGCGCTTTAGCAGCCCCG
CTGGGCACTTGGCGCTACACAAGTGGCCTCTGGCCTCGCACACATTCCACATCCACCGGTAGGCGCCAAC
CGGCTCCGTTCTTTGGTGGCCCCTTCGCGCCACCTTCTACTCCTCCCCTAGTCAGGAAGTTCCCCCCCGC
CCCGCAGCTCGCGTCGTGCAGGACGTGACAAATGGAAGTAGCACGTCTCACTAGTCTCGTGCAGATGGAC
AGCACCGCTGAGCAATGGAAGCGGGTAGGCCTTTGGGGCAGCGGCCAATAGCAGCTTTGCTCCTTCGCTT
TCTGGGCTCAGAGGCTGGGAAGGGGTGGGTCCGGGGGCGGGCTCAGGGGCGGGCTCAGGGGCGGGGCGGG
CGCCCGAAGGTCCTCCGGAGGCCCGGCATTCTGCACGCTTCAAAAGCGCACGTCTGCCGCGCTGTTCTCC
TCTTCCTCATCTCCGGGCCTTTCGACCTGCAGCCCAAGCTTACCATGGCCAAGCCTTTGTCTCAAGAAGA
ATCCACCCTCATTGAAAGAGCAACGGCTACAATCAACAGCATCCCCATCTCTGAAGACTACAGCGTCGCC
AGCGCAGCTCTCTCTAGCGACGGCCGCATCTTCACTGGTGTCAATGTATATCATTTTACTGGGGGACCTT
GTGCAGAACTCGTGGTGCTGGGCACTGCTGCTGCTGCGGCAGCTGGCAACCTGACTTGTATCGTCGCGAT
CGGAAATGAGAACAGGGGCATCTTGAGCCCCTGCGGACGGTGCCGACAGGTGCTTCTCGATCTGCATCCT
GGGATCAAAGCCATAGTGAAGGACAGTGATGGACAGCCGACGGCAGTTGGGATTCGTGAATTGCTGCCCT
CTGGTTATGTGTGGGAGGGCTAATCGATAAAATAAAAGATTTTATTTAGTCTCCAGAAAAAGGGGGGAAT
GAAAGACCCCACCTGTAGGTTTGGCAAGCTAGAGAACCATCAGATGTTTCCAGGGTGCCCCAAGGACCTG
AAATGACCCTGTGCCTTATTTGAACTAACCAATCAGTTCGCTTCTCGCTTCTGTTCGCGCGCTTCTGCTC
CCCGAGCTCAATAAAAGAGCCCACAACCCCTCACTCGGCGCGCCAGTCCTCCGATAGACTGCGTCGCCCG
GGTACCCGTGTATCCAATAAACCCTCTTGCAGTTGCATCCGACTTGTGGTCTCGCTGTTCCTTGGGAGGG
TCTCCTCTGAGTGATTGACTACCCGTCAGCGGGGGTCTTTCATGGGTAACAGTTTCTTGAAGTTGGAGAA
CAACATTCTGAGGGTAGGAGTCGAATATTAAGTAATCCTGACTCAATTAGCCACTGTTTTGAATCCACAT
ACTCCAATACTCCTGAAATAGTTCATTATGGACAGCGCAGAAAGAGCTGGGGAGAATTGTGAAATTGTTA
TCCGCTCACAATTCCACACAACATACGAGCCGGAAGCATAAAGTGTAAAGCCTGGGGTGCCTAATGAGTG
AGCTAACTCACATTAATTGCGTTGCGCTCACTGCCCGCTTTCCAGTCGGGAAACCTGTCGTGCCAGCTGC
ATTAATGAATCGGCCAACGCGCGGGGAGAGGCGGTTTGCGTATTGGGCGCTCTTCCGCTTCCTCGCTCAC
TGACTCGCTGCGCTCGGTCGTTCGGCTGCGGCGAGCGGTATCAGCTCACTCAAAGGCGGTAATACGGTTA
TCCACAGAATCAGGGGATAACGCAGGAAAGAACATGTGAGCAAAAGGCCAGCAAAAGGCCAGGAACCGTA
AAAAGGCCGCGTTGCTGGCGTTTTTCCATAGGCTCCGCCCCCCTGACGAGCATCACAAAAATCGACGCTC
AAGTCAGAGGTGGCGAAACCCGACAGGACTATAAAGATACCAGGCGTTTCCCCCTGGAAGCTCCCTCGTG
CGCTCTCCTGTTCCGACCCTGCCGCTTACCGGATACCTGTCCGCCTTTCTCCCTTCGGGAAGCGTGGCGC
TTTCTCATAGCTCACGCTGTAGGTATCTCAGTTCGGTGTAGGTCGTTCGCTCCAAGCTGGGCTGTGTGCA
CGAACCCCCCGTTCAGCCCGACCGCTGCGCCTTATCCGGTAACTATCGTCTTGAGTCCAACCCGGTAAGA
CACGACTTATCGCCACTGGCAGCAGCCACTGGTAACAGGATTAGCAGAGCGAGGTATGTAGGCGGTGCTA
CAGAGTTCTTGAAGTGGTGGCCTAACTACGGCTACACTAGAAGAACAGTATTTGGTATCTGCGCTCTGCT
GAAGCCAGTTACCTTCGGAAAAAGAGTTGGTAGCTCTTGATCCGGCAAACAAACCACCGCTGGTAGCGGT
GGTTTTTTTGTTTGCAAGCAGCAGATTACGCGCAGAAAAAAAGGATCTCAAGAAGATCCTTTGATCTTTT
CTACGGGGTCTGACGCTCAGTGGAACGAAAACTCACGTTAAGGGATTTTGGTCATGAGATTATCAAAAAG
GATCTTCACCTAGATCCTTTTAAATTAAAAATGAAGTTTTAAATCAATCTAAAGTATATATGAGTAAACT
TGGTCTGACAGTTACCAATGCTTAATCAGTGAGGCACCTATCTCAGCGATCTGTCTATTTCGTTCATCCA
TAGTTGCCTGACTCCCCGTCGTGTAGATAACTACGATACGGGAGGGCTTACCATCTGGCCCCAGTGCTGC
AATGATACCGCGAGACCCACGCTCACCGGCTCCAGATTTATCAGCAATAAACCAGCCAGCCGGAAGGGCC
GAGCGCAGAAGTGGTCCTGCAACTTTATCCGCCTCCATCCAGTCTATTAATTGTTGCCGGGAAGCTAGAG
TAAGTAGTTCGCCAGTTAATAGTTTGCGCAACGTTGTTGCCATTGCTACAGGCATCGTGGTGTCACGCTC
GTCGTTTGGTATGGCTTCATTCAGCTCCGGTTCCCAACGATCAAGGCGAGTTACATGATCCCCCATGTTG
TGCAAAAAAGCGGTTAGCTCCTTCGGTCCTCCGATCGTTGTCAGAAGTAAGTTGGCCGCAGTGTTATCAC
TCATGGTTATGGCAGCACTGCATAATTCTCTTACTGTCATGCCATCCGTAAGATGCTTTTCTGTGACTGG
TGAGTACTCAACCAAGTCATTCTGAGAATAGTGTATGCGGCGACCGAGTTGCTCTTGCCCGGCGTCAATA
CGGGATAATACCGCGCCACATAGCAGAACTTTAAAAGTGCTCATCATTGGAAAACGTTCTTCGGGGCGAA
AACTCTCAAGGATCTTACCGCTGTTGAGATCCAGTTCGATGTAACCCACTCGTGCACCCAACTGATCTTC
AGCATCTTTTACTTTCACCAGCGTTTCTGGGTGAGCAAAAACAGGAAGGCAAAATGCCGCAAAAAAGGGA
ATAAGGGCGACACGGAAATGTTGAATACTCATACTCTTCCTTTTTCAATATTATTGAAGCATTTATCAGG
GTTATTGTCTCATGAGCGGATACATATTTGAATGTATTTAGAAAAATAAACAAATAGGGGTTCCGCGCAC
ATTTCCCCGAAAAGTGCCACCTGACGTCTAAGAAACCATTATTATCATGACATTAACCTATAAAAATAGG
CGTATCACGAGGCCCTTTCGTCTCGCGCGTTTCGGTGATGACGGTGAAAACCTCTGACACATGCAGCTCC
CGGAGACGGTCACAGCTTGTCTGTAAGCGGATGCCGGGAGCAGACAAGCCCGTCAGGGCGCGTCAGCGGG
TGTTGGCGGGTGTCGGGGCTGGCTTAACTATGCGGCATCAGAGCAGATTGTACTGAGAGTGCACCATATG
CGGTGTGAAATACCGCACAGATGCGTAAGGAGAAAATACCGCATCAGGCGCCATTCGCCATTCAGGCTGC
GCAACTGTTGGGAAGGGCGATCGGTGCGGGCCTCTTCGCTATTACGCCAGCTGGCGAAAGGGGGATGTGC
TGCAAGGCGATTAAGTTGGGTAACGCCAGGGTTTTCCCAGTCACGACGTTGTAAAACGACGGCGCAAGGA
ATGGTGCATGCAAGGAGATGGCGCCCAACAGTCCCCCGGCCACGGGGCCTGCCACCATACCCACGCCGAA
ACAAGCGCTCATGAGCCCGAAGTGGCGAGCCCGATCTTCCCCATCGGTGATGTCGGCGATATAGGCGCCA
GCAACCGCACCTGTGGCGCCGGTGATGCCGGCCACGATGCGTCCGGCGTAGAGGCGATTAGTCCAATTTG
TTAAAGACAGGATATCAGTGGTCCAGGCTCTAGTTTTGACTCAACAATATCACCAGCTGAAGCCTATAGA
GTACGAGCCATAGATAAAATAAAAGATTTTATTTAGTCTCCAGAAAAAGGGGGG
