>Addgene plasmid #130766 | pMSCVbsd-PPARD-H413W-T427I | depositor partial sequence | sequence record 250277 | PPARD H413W-T427I
ATGGAGCAGCCACAGGAGGAAGCCCCTGAGGTCCGGGAAGAGGAGGAGAAAGAGGAAGTGGCAGAGGCAG
AAGGAGCCCCAGAGCTCAATGGGGGACCACAGCATGCACTTCCTTCCAGCAGCTACACAGACCTCTCCCG
GAGCTCCTCGCCACCCTCACTGCTGGACCAACTGCAGATGGGCTGTGACGGGGCCTCATGCGGCAGCCTC
AACATGGAGTGCCGGGTGTGCGGGGACAAGGCATCGGGCTTCCACTACGGTGTTCATGCATGTGAGGGGT
GCAAGGGCTTCTTCCGTCGTACGATCCGCATGAAGCTGGAGTACGAGAAGTGTGAGCGCAGCTGCAAGAT
TCAGAAGAAGAACCGCAACAAGTGCCAGTACTGCCGCTTCCAGAAGTGCCTGGCACTGGGCATGTCACAC
AACGCTATCCGTTTTGGTCGGATGCCGGAGGCTGAGAAGAGGAAGCTGGTGGCAGGGCTGACTGCAAACG
AGGGGAGCCAGTACAACCCACAGGTGGCCGACCTGAAGGCCTTCTCCAAGCACATCTACAATGCCTACCT
GAAAAACTTCAACATGACCAAAAAGAAGGCCCGCAGCATCCTCACCGGCAAAGCCAGCCACACGGCGCCC
TTTGTGATCCACGACATCGAGACATTGTGGCAGGCAGAGAAGGGGCTGGTGTGGAAGCAGTTGGTGAATG
GCCTGCCTCCCTACAAGGAGATCAGCGTGCACGTCTTCTACCGCTGCCAGTGCACCACAGTGGAGACCGT
GCGGGAGCTCACTGAGTTCGCCAAGAGCATCCCCAGCTTCAGCAGCCTCTTCCTCAACGACCAGGTTACC
CTTCTCAAGTATGGCGTGCACGAGGCCATCTTCGCCATGCTGGCCTCTATCGTCAACAAGGACGGGCTGC
TGGTAGCCAACGGCAGTGGCTTTGTCACCCGTGAGTTCCTGCGCAGCCTCCGCAAACCCTTCAGTGATAT
CATTGAGCCTAAGTTTGAATTTGCTGTCAAGTTCAACGCCCTGGAACTTGATGACAGTGACCTGGCCCTA
TTCATTGCGGCCATCATTCTGTGTGGAGACCGGCCAGGCCTCATGAACGTTCCACGGGTGGAGGCTATCC
AGGACACCATCCTGCGTGCCCTCGAATTCCACCTGCAGGCCAACCACCCTGATGCCCAGTACCTCTTCCC
CAAGCTGCTGCAGAAGATGGCTGACCTGCGGCAACTGGTCACCGAGTGGGCCCAGATGATGCAGCGGATC
AAGAAGACCGAAACCGAGATCTCGCTGCACCCTCTGCTCCAGGAGATCTACAAGGACATGTACTAA
